Addgene plasmid #223288: pHR hEF1A-BFP-P2A-rtTA-WPRE
Purpose: A lentiviral vector expressing BFP and the TetON transcription factor rtTA.
Depositing lab: Jared Toettcher. Depositing organization: Princeton University. Publication: Rapid and reversible dissolution of biomolecular condensates using light-controlled recruitment of a solubility tag. Brumbaugh-Reed EH, Gao Y, Aoki K, Toettcher JE. Nat Commun. 2024 Aug 7;15(1):6717. doi: 10.1038/s41467-024-50858-0. PubMed 39112465.
Backbone
  Vector backbone: pHR
  Vector type: Mammalian Expression, Lentiviral
  Selectable markers: TagBFP fluorescence
Growth in bacteria
  Bacterial resistance: Ampicillin, 100 μg/mL
  Growth temperature: 37°C
  Growth strain: NEB Stable
  Copy number: High Copy
Gene/Insert
  Gene/Insert name: BFP-P2A-rtTA
Terms and licenses: Academic/Nonprofit Terms; Industry Terms: Not Available to Industry
Depositor comments: Please visit https://doi.org/10.1101/2024.01.16.575860 for bioRxiv preprint.
How to cite: pHR hEF1A-BFP-P2A-rtTA-WPRE was a gift from Jared Toettcher (Addgene plasmid # 223288 ; http://n2t.net/addgene:223288 ; RRID:Addgene_223288)
