[The description below was written by a language model from this plasmid's Addgene catalogue record and pLannotate feature annotations shown in this document.]
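Description:
pHR hEF1A-BFP-P2A-rtTA-WPRE is a lentiviral transfer plasmid on the pHR backbone, built to deliver a constitutively expressed Tet-On transactivator together with a blue fluorescent marker into mammalian cells. In bacteria it is maintained through a high-copy ColE1/pUC-type origin and selected with ampicillin via the β-lactamase gene. The backbone also carries remnants of older vector lineages, including fragments of a tetracycline resistance gene, bom and rop, and an SV40 promoter–gpt–SV40 poly(A) cassette lying outside the packaged region.

The viral portion comprises a truncated HIV-1 5' LTR, the Ψ packaging signal with an adjoining gag fragment, the Rev response element within an env fragment, the cPPT/CTS, and a self-inactivating ΔU3 3' LTR. These allow the genome to be packaged when helper functions are supplied in trans and integrated without regenerating an active viral promoter. The payload is a single open reading frame encoding TagBFP, a P2A self-cleaving peptide and rtTA. The annotation detects the rtTA as its TetR-derived DNA-binding portion, and the P2A and activation domain are not called separately. A WPRE downstream enhances transcript stability and expression.

The plasmid name specifies the human EF1A promoter, yet the sequence annotation identifies an SFFV promoter immediately upstream of TagBFP and no EF1A element. The promoter identity should therefore be checked against the sequence. There is no drug marker for mammalian cells, so transduced cells are identified or sorted by TagBFP fluorescence. The resulting lines supply rtTA for doxycycline-inducible expression from separate tetracycline-responsive constructs.
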