Features (pLannotate 1.2.2; 34 found; start..end, strand, type, name):
      1..546     +  CDS            env (fragment): ENV_HV1H2 - Experimental evidence at protein level: Swiss-Prot protein existence level 1. [Transmembrane protein gp41]: Acts as a class I viral fusion protein. Under the current model, the protein has at least 3 conformational states: pre-fusion native state, pre-hairpin intermediate state, and post-fusion hairpin state. During fusion of viral and target intracellular membranes, the coiled coil regions (heptad repeats) assume a trimer-of-hairpins structure, positioning the fusion peptide in close proximity to the C-terminal region of the ectodomain. The formation of this structure appears to d
    582..699     +  misc_feature   cPPT/CTS: central polypurine tract and central termination sequence of HIV-1
    736..768     -  misc_feature   MCS (fragment): pBluescript multiple cloning site
    852..1259    +  promoter       SFFV promoter: spleen focus-forming virus long terminal repeat (LTR) promoter
   1331..2029    +  CDS            TagBFP: TagBFP is a basic (constitutively fluorescent) blue fluorescent protein published in 2008, derived from Entacmaea quadricolor. It is reported to be a very rapidly-maturing monomer with very low acid sensitivity.
   2096..2713    +  CDS            tetR: TETR2_ECOLX - Experimental evidence at protein level: Swiss-Prot protein existence level 1. TetR is the repressor of the tetracycline resistance element; its N-terminal region forms a helix-turn-helix structure and binds DNA. Binding of tetracycline to TetR reduces the repressor affinity for the tetracycline resistance gene (tetA) promoter operator sites. From Escherichia coli.
   2891..2921    +  misc_feature   MCS (fragment): pUC18/19 multiple cloning site
   2922..2940    +  misc_feature   MCS (fragment): pBluescript multiple cloning site
   2940..3528    +  misc_feature   WPRE: woodchuck hepatitis virus posttranscriptional regulatory element
   3529..3551    +  misc_feature   MCS (fragment): pBluescript multiple cloning site
   3568..3636    +  CDS            nef (fragment): NEF_HV1Z2 - Experimental evidence at protein level: Swiss-Prot protein existence level 1. Extracellular Nef protein targets CD4(+) T-lymphocytes for apoptosis by interacting with CXCR4 surface receptors. From Human immunodeficiency virus type 1 group M subtype D (isolate Z2/CDC-Z34) (HIV-1).
   3638..3871    +  LTR            3' LTR (ΔU3): self-inactivating 3' long terminal repeat (LTR) from HIV-1
   3896..3914    -  promoter       SP6 promoter: promoter for bacteriophage SP6 RNA polymerase
   4142..4421    +  CDS            TcR (fragment): tetracycline efflux protein; tet; confers resistance to tetracycline
   4422..4470    -  misc_feature   bom (fragment): basis of mobility region from pBR322
   4572..4607    -  CDS            rop (fragment): Rop protein, which maintains plasmids at low copy number; rop
   4702..4806    +  promoter       AmpR promoter: bla
   4807..5667    +  CDS            AmpR: β-lactamase; bla; confers resistance to ampicillin, carbenicillin, and related antibiotics
   5838..6426    +  rep_origin     ori: high-copy-number ColE1/pMB1/pBR322/pUC origin of replication
   6609..6665    +  CDS            lacI (fragment): lac repressor; lacI; The lac repressor binds to the lac operator to inhibit transcription in E. coli. This inhibition can be relieved by adding lactose or isopropyl-β-D-thiogalactopyranoside (IPTG).
   6672..7001    +  promoter       SV40 promoter: SV40 enhancer and early promoter
   7201..7320    +  CDS            gpt (fragment): XGPT_ECOLI - Also known as gpp, gxu. Experimental evidence at protein level: Swiss-Prot protein existence level 1. Purine salvage pathway enzyme that catalyzes the transfer of the ribosyl-5-phosphate group from 5-phospho-alpha-D-ribose 1- diphosphate (PRPP) to the N9 position of the 6-oxopurines guanine and xanthine to form the corresponding ribonucleotides GMP (guanosine 5'- monophosphate) and XMP (xanthosine 5'-monophosphate), with the release of PPi. To a lesser extent, also acts on hypoxanthine (PubMed:9100006, PubMed:3886014). Does not ribophosphorylate adenine (PubMed:3886014). From Esch
   7320..7655    +  CDS            gpt (fragment): XGPT_ECOLI - Also known as gpp, gxu. Experimental evidence at protein level: Swiss-Prot protein existence level 1. Purine salvage pathway enzyme that catalyzes the transfer of the ribosyl-5-phosphate group from 5-phospho-alpha-D-ribose 1- diphosphate (PRPP) to the N9 position of the 6-oxopurines guanine and xanthine to form the corresponding ribonucleotides GMP (guanosine 5'- monophosphate) and XMP (xanthosine 5'-monophosphate), with the release of PPi. To a lesser extent, also acts on hypoxanthine (PubMed:9100006, PubMed:3886014). Does not ribophosphorylate adenine (PubMed:3886014). From Esch
   7750..8055    +  CDS            frsA (fragment): FRSA_ECOLI - Also known as yafA. Experimental evidence at protein level: Swiss-Prot protein existence level 1. Catalyzes the hydrolysis of esters (PubMed:15808744). Displays esterase activity toward pNP-butyrate (PubMed:15808744). May stimulate mixed-acid fermentation by acting as a fermentation/respiration switch that down-regulates respiration and up- regulates fermentation rates (PubMed:15169777). From Escherichia coli (strain K12).
   8059..8133    +  CDS            small t antigen (fragment): SV40 (simian virus 40) small t antigen
   8135..8200    +  intron         small t intron: SV40 (simian virus 40) small t antigen intron
   8330..8350    +  CDS            SV40 NLS: nuclear localization signal of SV40 (simian virus 40) large T antigen
   8669..8752    +  CDS            large T antigen (fragment): large T antigen from SV40 (simian virus 40)
   8775..8909    +  polyA_signal   SV40 poly(A) signal: SV40 polyadenylation signal
   9076..9405    +  CDS            nef (fragment): NEF_HV1BR - Experimental evidence at protein level: Swiss-Prot protein existence level 1. Extracellular Nef protein targets CD4(+) T-lymphocytes for apoptosis by interacting with CXCR4 surface receptors (PubMed:14990729). From Human immunodeficiency virus type 1 group M subtype B (isolate BRU/LAI) (HIV-1).
   9453..9710    +  LTR            5' LTR (truncated): truncated 5' long terminal repeat (LTR) from HIV-1
   9757..9882    +  misc_feature   HIV-1 Ψ: packaging signal of human immunodeficiency virus type 1
   9866..10204   +  CDS            HIV-1 gag (fragment): gag protein from human immunodeficiency virus 1; gag
  10379..68      +  misc_feature   RRE (across the origin): The Rev response element (RRE) of HIV-1 allows for Rev-dependent mRNA export from the nucleus to the cytoplasm.
>Addgene plasmid #223288 | pHR hEF1A-BFP-P2A-rtTA-WPRE | addgene full sequence | sequence record 442292 | Addgene NGS Result
TGGGGCATCAAGCAGCTCCAGGCAAGAATCCTGGCTGTGGAAAGATACCTAAAGGATCAACAGCTCCTGG
GGATTTGGGGTTGCTCTGGAAAACTCATTTGCACCACTGCTGTGCCTTGGAATGCTAGTTGGAGTAATAA
ATCTCTGGAACAGATTTGGAATCACACGACCTGGATGGAGTGGGACAGAGAAATTAACAATTACACAAGC
TTAATACACTCCTTAATTGAAGAATCGCAAAACCAGCAAGAAAAGAATGAACAAGAATTATTGGAATTAG
ATAAATGGGCAAGTTTGTGGAATTGGTTTAACATAACAAATTGGCTGTGGTATATAAAATTATTCATAAT
GATAGTAGGAGGCTTGGTAGGTTTAAGAATAGTTTTTGCTGTACTTTCTATAGTGAATAGAGTTAGGCAG
GGATATTCACCATTATCGTTTCAGACCCACCTCCCAACCCCGAGGGGACCCGACAGGCCCGAAGGAATAG
AAGAAGAAGGTGGAGAGAGAGACAGAGACAGATCCATTCGATTAGTGAACGGATCTCGACGGTATCGCCA
AATGGCAGTATTCATCCACAATTTTAAAAGAAAAGGGGGGATTGGGGGGTACAGTGCAGGGGAAAGAATA
GTAGACATAATAGCAACAGACATACAAACTAAAGAATTACAAAAACAAATTACAAAAATTCAAAATTTTC
GGGTTTATTACAGGGACAGCAGAGATCCAGTTTGGATCGATAAGCTTGATATCGAATTCCTGCAGCCCCG
ATAAAATAAAAGATTTTATTTAGTCTCCAGAAAAAGGGGGGAATGAAAGACCCCACCTGTAGGTTTGGCA
AGCTAGCTGCAGTAACGCCATTTTGCAAGGCATGGAAAAATACCAAACCAAGAATAGAGAAGTTCAGATC
AAGGGCGGGTACATGAAAATAGCTAACGTTGGGCCAAACAGGATATCTGCGGTGAGCAGTTTCGGCCCCG
GCCCGGGGCCAAGAACAGATGGTCACCGCAGTTTCGGCCCCGGCCCGAGGCCAAGAACAGATGGTCCCCA
GATATGGCCCAACCCTCAGCAGTTTCTTAAGACCCATCAGATGTTTCCAGGCTCCCCCAAGGACCTGAAA
TGACCCTGCGCCTTATTTGAATTAACCAATCAGCCTGCTTCTCGCTTCTGTTCGCGCGCTTCTGCTTCCC
GAGCTCTATAAAAGAGCTCACAACCCCTCACTCGGCGCGCCAGTCCTCCGACAGACTGAGTCGCCCGGGG
GGGATCTGGAGCTCTCGAGAATTCTCACGCGTCAAGTGGAGCAAGGCAGGTGGACAGTGGATCCGCCACC
ATGAGCGAGCTGATTAAGGAGAACATGCACATGAAGCTGTACATGGAGGGCACCGTGGACAACCATCACT
TCAAGTGCACATCCGAGGGCGAAGGCAAGCCCTACGAGGGCACCCAGACCATGAGAATCAAGGTGGTCGA
GGGCGGCCCTCTCCCCTTCGCCTTCGACATCCTGGCTACTAGCTTCCTCTACGGCAGCAAGACCTTCATC
AACCACACCCAGGGCATCCCCGACTTCTTCAAGCAGTCCTTCCCTGAGGGCTTCACATGGGAGAGAGTCA
CCACATACGAAGACGGGGGCGTGCTGACCGCTACCCAGGACACCAGCCTCCAGGACGGCTGCCTCATCTA
CAACGTCAAGATCAGAGGGGTGAACTTCACATCCAACGGCCCTGTGATGCAGAAGAAAACACTCGGCTGG
GAGGCCTTCACCGAGACGCTGTACCCCGCTGACGGCGGCCTGGAAGGCAGAAACGACATGGCCCTGAAGC
TCGTGGGCGGGAGCCATCTGATCGCAAACATCAAGACCACATATAGATCCAAGAAACCCGCTAAGAACCT
CAAGATGCCTGGCGTCTACTATGTGGACTACAGACTGGAAAGAATCAAGGAGGCCAACAACGAGACCTAC
GTCGAGCAGCACGAGGTGGCAGTGGCCAGATACTGCGACCTCCCTAGCAAACTGGGGCACAAGCTTAATG
GAAGCGGAGCTACTAACTTCAGCCTGCTGAAGCAGGCTGGAGACGTGGAGGAGAACCCTGGACCTATGAG
CCGGCTGGACAAGAGCAAAGTGATCAACAGCGCCCTGGAACTGCTGAACGGCGTGGGCATCGAGGGCCTG
ACCACCCGGAAGCTGGCCCAGAAACTGGGCGTGGAACAGCCCACCCTGTACTGGCACGTGAAGAACAAGC
GGGCCCTGCTGGACGCCCTGCCCATCGAGATGCTGGACCGGCACCACACCCACAGCTGCCCTCTGGAAGG
CGAGAGCTGGCAGGACTTCCTGCGGAACAACGCCAAGAGCTACAGATGCGCCCTGCTGAGCCACCGGGAC
GGCGCCAAAGTGCACCTGGGCACCAGACCCACCGAGAAGCAGTACGAGACACTGGAAAACCAGCTGGCCT
TCCTGTGCCAGCAGGGCTTCAGCCTGGAAAACGCCCTGTACGCCCTGAGCGCCGTGGGCCACTTCACCCT
GGGCTGCGTGCTGGAAGAACAGGAACACCAGGTCGCCAAAGAGGAAAGAGAGACACCCACCACCGACAGC
ATGCCCCCCCTGCTGAAGCAGGCCATCGAGCTGTTCGACAGACAGGGCGCCGAGCCCGCCTTCCTGTTCG
GCCTGGAACTGATCATCTGCGGCCTCGAGAAGCAGCTGAAGTGCGAGAGCGGCGGACCCACCGACGCCCT
GGACGACTTCGACCTGGACATGCTGCCCGCCGATGCCCTGGATGATTTTGATCTGGATATGCTCCCTGCT
GACGCTCTCGATGACTTCGATCTCGATATGCTGCCAGGCTAGGCGGCCGCAACTCCCACCTGCAACATGC
GTGACTGACTGAGGCCGCGACTCTAGAGTCGACCTGCAGGCATGCAAGCTTGATATCAAGCTTATCGATA
ATCAACCTCTGGATTACAAAATTTGTGAAAGATTGACTGGTATTCTTAACTATGTTGCTCCTTTTACGCT
ATGTGGATACGCTGCTTTAATGCCTTTGTATCATGCTATTGCTTCCCGTATGGCTTTCATTTTCTCCTCC
TTGTATAAATCCTGGTTGCTGTCTCTTTATGAGGAGTTGTGGCCCGTTGTCAGGCAACGTGGCGTGGTGT
GCACTGTGTTTGCTGACGCAACCCCCACTGGTTGGGGCATTGCCACCACCTGTCAGCTCCTTTCCGGGAC
TTTCGCTTTCCCCCTCCCTATTGCCACGGCGGAACTCATCGCCGCCTGCCTTGCCCGCTGCTGGACAGGG
GCTCGGCTGTTGGGCACTGACAATTCCGTGGTGTTGTCGGGGAAATCATCGTCCTTTCCTTGGCTGCTCG
CCTGTGTTGCCACCTGGATTCTGCGCGGGACGTCCTTCTGCTACGTCCCTTCGGCCCTCAATCCAGCGGA
CCTTCCTTCCCGCGGCCTGCTGCCGGCTCTGCGGCCTCTTCCGCGTCTTCGCCTTCGCCCTCAGACGAGT
CGGATCTCCCTTTGGGCCGCCTCCCCGCATCGATACCGTCGACCTCGAGGGAATTAATTCGAGCTCGGTA
CCTTTAAGACCAATGACTTACAAGGCAGCTGTAGATCTTAGCCACTTTTTAAAAGAAAAGGGGGGACTGG
AAGGGCTAATTCACTCCCAACGAAGACAAGATCTGCTTTTTGCTTGTACTGGGTCTCTCTGGTTAGACCA
GATCTGAGCCTGGGAGCTCTCTGGCTAACTAGGGAACCCACTGCTTAAGCCTCAATAAAGCTTGCCTTGA
GTGCTTCAAGTAGTGTGTGCCCGTCTGTTGTGTGACTCTGGTAACTAGAGATCCCTCAGACCCTTTTAGT
CAGTGTGGAAAATCTCTAGCAGCATCTAGAATTAATTCCGTGTATTCTATAGTGTCACCTAAATCGTATG
TGTATGATACATAAGGTTATGTATTAATTGTAGCCGCGTTCTAACGACAATATGTACAAGCCTAATTGTG
TAGCATCTGGCTTACTGAAGCAGACCCTATCATCTCTCTCGTAAACTGCCGTCAGAGTCGGTTTGGTTGG
ACGAACCTTCTGAGTTTCTGGTAACGCCGTCCCGCACCCGGAAATGGTCAGCGAACCAATCAGCAGGGTC
ATCGCTAGCCAGATCCTCTACGCCGGACGCATCGTGGCCGGCATCACCGGCGCCACAGGTGCGGTTGCTG
GCGCCTATATCGCCGACATCACCGATGGGGAAGATCGGGCTCGCCACTTCGGGCTCATGAGCGCTTGTTT
CGGCGTGGGTATGGTGGCAGGCCCCGTGGCCGGGGGACTGTTGGGCGCCATCTCCTTGCATGCACCATTC
CTTGCGGCGGCGGTGCTCAACGGCCTCAACCTACTACTGGGCTGCTTCCTAATGCAGGAGTCGCATAAGG
GAGAGCGTCGAATGGTGCACTCTCAGTACAATCTGCTCTGATGCCGCATAGTTAAGCCAGCCCCGACACC
CGCCAACACCCGCTGACGCGCCCTGACGGGCTTGTCTGCTCCCGGCATCCGCTTACAGACAAGCTGTGAC
CGTCTCCGGGAGCTGCATGTGTCAGAGGTTTTCACCGTCATCACCGAAACGCGCGAGACGAAAGGGCCTC
GTGATACGCCTATTTTTATAGGTTAATGTCATGATAATAATGGTTTCTTAGACGTCAGGTGGCACTTTTC
GGGGAAATGTGCGCGGAACCCCTATTTGTTTATTTTTCTAAATACATTCAAATATGTATCCGCTCATGAG
ACAATAACCCTGATAAATGCTTCAATAATATTGAAAAAGGAAGAGTATGAGTATTCAACATTTCCGTGTC
GCCCTTATTCCCTTTTTTGCGGCATTTTGCCTTCCTGTTTTTGCTCACCCAGAAACGCTGGTGAAAGTAA
AAGATGCTGAAGATCAGTTGGGTGCACGAGTGGGTTACATCGAACTGGATCTCAACAGCGGTAAGATCCT
TGAGAGTTTTCGCCCCGAAGAACGTTTTCCAATGATGAGCACTTTTAAAGTTCTGCTATGTGGCGCGGTA
TTATCCCGTATTGACGCCGGGCAAGAGCAACTCGGTCGCCGCATACACTATTCTCAGAATGACTTGGTTG
AGTACTCACCAGTCACAGAAAAGCATCTTACGGATGGCATGACAGTAAGAGAATTATGCAGTGCTGCCAT
AACCATGAGTGATAACACTGCGGCCAACTTACTTCTGACAACGATCGGAGGACCGAAGGAGCTAACCGCT
TTTTTGCACAACATGGGGGATCATGTAACTCGCCTTGATCGTTGGGAACCGGAGCTGAATGAAGCCATAC
CAAACGACGAGCGTGACACCACGATGCCTGTAGCAATGGCAACAACGTTGCGCAAACTATTAACTGGCGA
ACTACTTACTCTAGCTTCCCGGCAACAATTAATAGACTGGATGGAGGCGGATAAAGTTGCAGGACCACTT
CTGCGCTCGGCCCTTCCGGCTGGCTGGTTTATTGCTGATAAATCTGGAGCCGGTGAGCGTGGGTCTCGCG
GTATCATTGCAGCACTGGGGCCAGATGGTAAGCCCTCCCGTATCGTAGTTATCTACACGACGGGGAGTCA
GGCAACTATGGATGAACGAAATAGACAGATCGCTGAGATAGGTGCCTCACTGATTAAGCATTGGTAACTG
TCAGACCAAGTTTACTCATATATACTTTAGATTGATTTAAAACTTCATTTTTAATTTAAAAGGATCTAGG
TGAAGATCCTTTTTGATAATCTCATGACCAAAATCCCTTAACGTGAGTTTTCGTTCCACTGAGCGTCAGA
CCCCGTAGAAAAGATCAAAGGATCTTCTTGAGATCCTTTTTTTCTGCGCGTAATCTGCTGCTTGCAAACA
AAAAAACCACCGCTACCAGCGGTGGTTTGTTTGCCGGATCAAGAGCTACCAACTCTTTTTCCGAAGGTAA
CTGGCTTCAGCAGAGCGCAGATACCAAATACTGTTCTTCTAGTGTAGCCGTAGTTAGGCCACCACTTCAA
GAACTCTGTAGCACCGCCTACATACCTCGCTCTGCTAATCCTGTTACCAGTGGCTGCTGCCAGTGGCGAT
AAGTCGTGTCTTACCGGGTTGGACTCAAGACGATAGTTACCGGATAAGGCGCAGCGGTCGGGCTGAACGG
GGGGTTCGTGCACACAGCCCAGCTTGGAGCGAACGACCTACACCGAACTGAGATACCTACAGCGTGAGCT
ATGAGAAAGCGCCACGCTTCCCGAAGGGAGAAAGGCGGACAGGTATCCGGTAAGCGGCAGGGTCGGAACA
GGAGAGCGCACGAGGGAGCTTCCAGGGGGAAACGCCTGGTATCTTTATAGTCCTGTCGGGTTTCGCCACC
TCTGACTTGAGCGTCGATTTTTGTGATGCTCGTCAGGGGGGCGGAGCCTATGGAAAAACGCCAGCAACGC
GGCCTTTTTACGGTTCCTGGCCTTTTGCTGGCCTTTTGCTCACATGTTCTTTCCTGCGTTATCCCCTGAT
TCTGTGGATAACCGTATTACCGCCTTTGAGTGAGCTGATACCGCTCGCCGCAGCCGAACGACCGAGCGCA
GCGAGTCAGTGAGCGAGGAAGCGGAAGAGCGCCCAATACGCAAACCGCCTCTCCCCGCGCGTTGGCCGAT
TCATTAATGCAGCTGTGGAATGTGTGTCAGTTAGGGTGTGGAAAGTCCCCAGGCTCCCCAGCAGGCAGAA
GTATGCAAAGCATGCATCTCAATTAGTCAGCAACCAGGTGTGGAAAGTCCCCAGGCTCCCCAGCAGGCAG
AAGTATGCAAAGCATGCATCTCAATTAGTCAGCAACCATAGTCCCGCCCCTAACTCCGCCCATCCCGCCC
CTAACTCCGCCCAGTTCCGCCCATTCTCCGCCCCATGGCTGACTAATTTTTTTTATTTATGCAGAGGCCG
AGGCCGCCTCGGCCTCTGAGCTATTCCAGAAGTAGTGAGGAGGCTTTTTTGGAGGCCTAGGCTTTTGCAA
AAAGCTTGGACACAAGACAGGCTTGCGAGATATGTTTGAGAATACCACTTTATCCCGCGTCAGGGAGAGG
CAGTGCGTAAAAAGACGCGGACTCATGTGAAATACTGGTTTTTAGTGCGCCAGATCTCTATAATCTCGCG
CAACCTATTTTCCCCTCGAACACTTTTTAAGCCGTAGATAAACAGGCTGGGACACTTCACATGAGCGAAA
AATACATCGTCACCTGGGACATGTTGCAGATCCATGCACGTAAACTCGCAATCCGACTGATGCCTTCTGA
ACAATGGAAAGGCATTATTGCCGTAAGCCGTGGCGGTCTGTACCGGGTGCGTTACTGGCGCGTGAACTGG
GTATTCGTCATGTCGATACCGTTTGTATTTCCAGCTACGATCACGACAACCAGCGCGAGCTTAAAGTGCT
GAAACGCGCAGAAGGCGATGGCGAAGGCTTCATCGTTATTGATGACCTGGTGGATACCGGTGGTACTGCG
GTTGCGATTCGTGAAATGTATCCAAAAGCGCACTTTGTCACCATCTTCGCAAAACCGGCTGGTCGTCCGC
TGGTTGATGACTATGTTGTTGATATCCCGCAAGATACCTGGATTGAACAGCCGTGGGATATGGGCGTCGT
ATTCGTCCCGCCAATCTCCGGTCGCTAATCTTTTCAACGCCTGGCACTGCCGGGCGTTGTTCTTTTTAAC
TTCAGGCGGGTTACAATAGTTTCCAGTAAGTATTCTGGAGGCTGCATCCATGACACAGGCAAACCTGAGC
GAAACCCTGTTCAAACCCCGCTTTAAACATCCTGAAACCTCGACGCTAGTCCGCCGCTTTAATCACGGCG
CACAACCGCCTGTGCAGTCGGCCCTTGATGGTAAAACCATCCCTCACTGGTATCGCATGATTAACCGTCT
GATGTGGATCTGGCGCGGCATTGACCCACGCGAAATCCTCGACGTCCAGGCACGTATTGTGATGAGCGAT
GCCGAACGTACCGACGATGATTTATACGATACGGTGATTGGCTACCGTGGCGGCAACTGGATTTATGAGT
GGGCCCCGGATCTTTGTGAAGGAACCTTACTTCTGTGGTGTGACATAATTGGACAAACTACCTACAGAGA
TTTAAAGCTCTAAGGTAAATATAAAATTTTTAAGTGTATAATGTGTTAAACTACTGATTCTAATTGTTTG
TGTATTTTAGATTCCAACCTATGGAACTGATGAATGGGAGCAGTGGTGGAATGCCTTTAATGAGGAAAAC
CTGTTTTGCTCAGAAGAAATGCCATCTAGTGATGATGAGGCTACTGCTGACTCTCAACATTCTACTCCTC
CAAAAAAGAAGAGAAAGGTAGAAGACCCCAAGGACTTTCCTTCAGAATTGCTAAGTTTTTTGAGTCATGC
TGTGTTTAGTAATAGAACTCTTGCTTGCTTTGCTATTTACACCACAAAGGAAAAAGCTGCACTGCTATAC
AAGAAAATTATGGAAAAATATTCTGTAACCTTTATAAGTAGGCATAACAGTTATAATCATAACATACTGT
TTTTTCTTACTCCACACAGGCATAGAGTGTCTGCTATTAATAACTATGCTCAAAAATTGTGTACCTTTAG
CTTTTTAATTTGTAAAGGGGTTAATAAGGAATATTTGATGTATAGTGCCTTGACTAGAGATCATAATCAG
CCATACCACATTTGTAGAGGTTTTACTTGCTTTAAAAAACCTCCCACACCTCCCCCTGAACCTGAAACAT
AAAATGAATGCAATTGTTGTTGTTAACTTGTTTATTGCAGCTTATAATGGTTACAAATAAAGCAATAGCA
TCACAAATTTCACAAATAAAGCATTTTTTTCACTGCATTCTAGTTGTGGTTTGTCCAAACTCATCAATGT
ATCTTATCATGTCTGGATCAACTGGATAACTCAAGCTAACCAAAATCATCCCAAACTTCCCACCCCATAC
CCTATTACCACTGCCAATTACCTGTGGTTTCATTTACTCTAAACCTGTGATTCCTCTGAATTATTTTCAT
TTTAAAGAAATTGTATTTGTTAAATATGTACTACAAACTTAGTAGTTGGAAGGGCTAATTCACTCCCAAA
GAAGACAAGATATCCTTGATCTGTGGATCTACCACACACAAGGCTACTTCCCTGATTAGCAGAACTACAC
ACCAGGGCCAGGGGTCAGATATCCACTGACCTTTGGATGGTGCTACAAGCTAGTACCAGTTGAGCCAGAT
AAGGTAGAAGAGGCCAATAAAGGAGAGAACACCAGCTTGTTACACCCTGTGAGCCTGCATGGGATGGATG
ACCCGGAGAGAGAAGTGTTAGAGTGGAGGTTTGACAGCCGCCTAGCATTTCATCACGTGGCCCGAGAGCT
GCATCCGGAGTACTTCAAGAACTGCTGATATCGAGCTTGCTACAAGGGACTTTCCGCTGGGGACTTTCCA
GGGAGGCGTGGCCTGGGCGGGACTGGGGAGTGGCGAGCCCTCAGATCCTGCATATAAGCAGCTGCTTTTT
GCCTGTACTGGGTCTCTCTGGTTAGACCAGATCTGAGCCTGGGAGCTCTCTGGCTAACTAGGGAACCCAC
TGCTTAAGCCTCAATAAAGCTTGCCTTGAGTGCTTCAAGTAGTGTGTGCCCGTCTGTTGTGTGACTCTGG
TAACTAGAGATCCCTCAGACCCTTTTAGTCAGTGTGGAAAATCTCTAGCAGTGGCGCCCGAACAGGGACT
TGAAAGCGAAAGGGAAACCAGAGGAGCTCTCTCGACGCAGGACTCGGCTTGCTGAAGCGCGCACGGCAAG
AGGCGAGGGGCGGCGACTGGTGAGTACGCCAAAAATTTTGACTAGCGGAGGCTAGAAGGAGAGAGATGGG
TGCGAGAGCGTCAGTATTAAGCGGGGGAGAATTAGATCGCGATGGGAAAAAATTCGGTTAAGGCCAGGGG
GAAAGAAAAAATATAAATTAAAACATATAGTATGGGCAAGCAGGGAGCTAGAACGATTCGCAGTTAATCC
TGGCCTGTTAGAAACATCAGAAGGCTGTAGACAAATACTGGGACAGCTACAACCATCCCTTCAGACAGGA
TCAGAAGAACTTAGATCATTATATAATACAGTAGCAACCCTCTATTGTGTGCATCAAAGGATAGAGATAA
AAGACACCAAGGAAGCTTTAGACAAGATAGAGGAAGAGCAAAACAAAAGTAAGACCACCGCACAGCAAGC
GGCCGGCCGCTGATCTTCAGACCTGGAGGAGGAGATATGAGGGACAATTGGAGAAGTGAATTATATAAAT
ATAAAGTAGTAAAAATTGAACCATTAGGAGTAGCACCCACCAAGGCAAAGAGAAGAGTGGTGCAGAGAGA
AAAAAGAGCAGTGGGAATAGGAGCTTTGTTCCTTGGGTTCTTGGGAGCAGCAGGAAGCACTATGGGCGCA
GCGTCAATGACGCTGACGGTACAGGCCAGACAATTATTGTCTGGTATAGTGCAGCAGCAGAACAATTTGC
TGAGGGCTATTGAGGCGCAACAGCATCTGTTGCAACTCACAGTC
